>Addgene plasmid #127867 | pAAV-hSyn-mCherry.3xFLAG.NOS1AP-S-WPRE | addgene full sequence | sequence record 252384 | Addgene NGS Result
CCTGCAGGCAGCTGCGCGCTCGCTCGCTCACTGAGGCCGCCCGGGCGTCGGGCGACCTTTGGTCGCCCGG
CCTCAGTGAGCGAGCGAGCGCGCAGAGAGGGAGTGGCCAACTCCATCACTAGGGGTTCCTGCGGCCGCAC
GCGTGTGTCTAGACTGCAGAGGGCCCTGCGTATGAGTGCAAGTGGGTTTTAGGACCAGGATGAGGCGGGG
TGGGGGTGCCTACCTGACGACCGACCCCGACCCACTGGACAAGCACCCAACCCCCATTCCCCAAATTGCG
CATCCCCTATCAGAGAGGGGGAGGGGAAACAGGATGCGGCGAGGCGCGTGCGCACTGCCAGCTTCAGCAC
CGCGGACAGTGCCTTCGCCCCCGCCTGGCGGCGCGCGCCACCGCCGCCTCAGCACTGAAGGCGCGCTGAC
GTCACTCGCCGGTCCCCCGCAAACTCCCCTTCCCGGCCACCTTGGTCGCGTCCGCGCCGCCGCCGGCCCA
GCCGGACCGCACCACGCGAGGCGCGAGATAGGGGGGCACGGGCGCGACCATCTGCGCTGCGGCGCCGGCG
ACTCAGCGCTGCCTCAGTCTGCGGTGGGCAGCGGAGGAGTCGTGTCGTGCCTGAGAGCGCAGTCGAGAAG
GTACCGGATCCTCTAGAGTCGACGCCACCATGGTGAGCAAGGGCGAGGAGGATAACATGGCCATCATCAA
GGAGTTCATGCGCTTCAAGGTGCACATGGAGGGCTCCGTGAACGGCCACGAGTTCGAGATCGAGGGCGAG
GGCGAGGGCCGCCCCTACGAGGGCACCCAGACCGCCAAGCTGAAGGTGACCAAGGGTGGCCCCCTGCCCT
TCGCCTGGGACATCCTGTCCCCTCAGTTCATGTACGGCTCCAAGGCCTACGTGAAGCACCCCGCCGACAT
CCCCGACTACTTGAAGCTGTCCTTCCCCGAGGGCTTCAAGTGGGAGCGCGTGATGAACTTCGAGGACGGC
GGCGTGGTGACCGTGACCCAGGACTCCTCCCTGCAGGACGGCGAGTTCATCTACAAGGTGAAGCTGCGCG
GCACCAACTTCCCCTCCGACGGCCCCGTAATGCAGAAGAAGACCATGGGCTGGGAGGCCTCCTCCGAGCG
GATGTACCCCGAGGACGGCGCCCTGAAGGGCGAGATCAAGCAGAGGCTGAAGCTGAAGGACGGCGGCCAC
TACGACGCTGAGGTCAAGACCACCTACAAGGCCAAGAAGCCCGTGCAGCTGCCCGGCGCCTACAACGTCA
ACATCAAGTTGGACATCACCTCCCACAACGAGGACTACACCATCGTGGAACAGTACGAACGCGCCGAGGG
CCGCCACTCCACCGGCGGCATGGACGAGCTGTACAAGGAATTCGACTACAAAGACCATGACGGTGATTAT
AAAGATCATGATATTGATTACAAGGATGACGATGACAAGCTAGCTATGTCCCTCTCTTCTCTCTGTCCTG
TCTTCTCTGCCGCTGCCTCTTCTCTGCAGGTACACTTACTGAAGGATCAGTTGGCTGCTGAGGCTGCGGC
GCGGCTGGAGGCCCAGGCACGAGTGCACCAGCTCCTGCTGCAGAACAAAGACATGCTCCAGCACATCTCT
CTGCTGGTCAAGCAGGTGCAGGAGCTGGAGCTGAAGCTGTCAGGACAGAACACCATGGGCTCCCAGGACA
GCTTGCTGGAGATCACCTTCCGTTCAGGTGCCCTGCCTGTGCTCTGTGAATCCACCACCCCTAAGCCAGA
GGACCTACACTCACCACTGCTGGGCGCTGGCTTGGCTGACTTTGCCCACCCAGCGGGCAGCCCTTTAGGT
AGGCATGACTGCTTGGTGAAGCTGGAGTGCTTTCGCTTCCTCCCACCTGAGGATACCCAGCCGATGATGG
CACAGGGTGAGCCGCTCCTAGGTGGCCTGGAGCTCATCAAGTTCCGAGAGTCGGGCATCGCCTCTGAGTA
TGAGTCCAACACAGACGAAAGCGAGGAGCGTGACTCATGGTCACAGGAAGAGCTGCCACGCCTGCTCAAT
GTCTTACAGCGGCAGGAGTTGGGTGACAGTTTGGATGATGAGATCGCCGTGTAGTAAGCTTATCGATAAT
CAACCTCTGGATTACAAAATTTGTGAAAGATTGACTGGTATTCTTAACTATGTTGCTCCTTTTACGCTAT
GTGGATACGCTGCTTTAATGCCTTTGTATCATGCTATTGCTTCCCGTATGGCTTTCATTTTCTCCTCCTT
GTATAAATCCTGGTTGCTGTCTCTTTATGAGGAGTTGTGGCCCGTTGTCAGGCAACGTGGCGTGGTGTGC
ACTGTGTTTGCTGACGCAACCCCCACTGGTTGGGGCATTGCCACCACCTGTCAGCTCCTTTCCGGGACTT
TCGCTTTCCCCCTCCCTATTGCCACGGCGGAACTCATCGCCGCCTGCCTTGCCCGCTGCTGGACAGGGGC
TCGGCTGTTGGGCACTGACAATTCCGTGGTGTTGTCGGGGAAATCATCGTCCTTTCCTTGGCTGCTCGCC
TATGTTGCCACCTGGATTCTGCGCGGGACGTCCTTCTGCTACGTCCCTTCGGCCCTCAATCCAGCGGACC
TTCCTTCCCGCGGCCTGCTGCCGGCTCTGCGGCCTCTTCCGCGTCTTCGCCTTCGCCCTCAGACGAGTCG
GATCTCCCTTTGGGCCGCCTCCCCGCATCGATACCGAGCGCTGCTCGAGAGATCTACGGGTGGCATCCCT
GTGACCCCTCCCCAGTGCCTCTCCTGGCCCTGGAAGTTGCCACTCCAGTGCCCACCAGCCTTGTCCTAAT
AAAATTAAGTTGCATCATTTTGTCTGACTAGGTGTCCTTCTATAATATTATGGGGTGGAGGGGGGTGGTA
TGGAGCAAGGGGCAAGTTGGGAAGACAACCTGTAGGGCCTGCGGGGTCTATTGGGAACCAAGCTGGAGTG
CAGTGGCACAATCTTGGCTCACTGCAATCTCCGCCTCCTGGGTTCAAGCGATTCTCCTGCCTCAGCCTCC
CGAGTTGTTGGGATTCCAGGCATGCATGACCAGGCTCAGCTAATTTTTGTTTTTTTGGTAGAGACGGGGT
TTCACCATATTGGCCAGGCTGGTCTCCAACTCCTAATCTCAGGTGATCTACCCACCTTGGCCTCCCAAAT
TGCTGGGATTACAGGCGTGAACCACTGCTCCCTTCCCTGTCCTTCTGATTTTGTAGGTAACCACGTGCGG
ACCGAGCGGCCGCAGGAACCCCTAGTGATGGAGTTGGCCACTCCCTCTCTGCGCGCTCGCTCGCTCACTG
AGGCCGGGCGACCAAAGGTCGCCCGACGCCCGGGCTTTGCCCGGGCGGCCTCAGTGAGCGAGCGAGCGCG
CAGCTGCCTGCAGGGGCGCCTGATGCGGTATTTTCTCCTTACGCATCTGTGCGGTATTTCACACCGCATA
[95 nt withheld, positions 3431-3525]
T
[46 nt withheld, positions 3527-3572]
C
[141 nt withheld, positions 3574-3714]
CCTTTGACGTTGGAGTCCACGTTCTTT
[37 nt withheld, positions 3742-3778]
ACTCTATCTCGGGCTATTCTTTTGATTTATAAGGGATTTTGCCGATTTCGGTCTATTGGTTAAAAAATGA
GCTGATTTAACAAAAATTTAACGCGAATTTTAACAAAATATTAACGTTTACAATTTTATGGTGCACTCTC
AGTACAATCTGCTCTGATGCCGCATAGTTAAGCCAGCCCCGACACCCGCCAACACCCGCTGACGCGCCCT
GACGGGCTTGTCTGCTCCCGGCATCCGCTTACAGACAAGCTGTGACCGTCTCCGGGAGCTGCATGTGTCA
GAGGTTTTCACCGTCATCACCGAAACGCGCGAGACGAAAGGGCCTCGTGATACGCCTATTTTTATAGGTT
AATGTCATGATAATAATGGTTTCTTAGACGTCAGGTGGCACTTTTCGGGGAAATGTGCGCGGAACCCCTA
TTTGTTTATTTTTCTAAATACATTCAAATATGTATCCGCTCATGAGACAATAACCCTGATAAATGCTTCA
ATAATATTGAAAAAGGAAGAGTATGAGTATTCAACATTTCCGTGTCGCCCTTATTCCCTTTTTTGCGGCA
TTTTGCCTTCCTGTTTTTGCTCACCCAGAAACGCTGGTGAAAGTAAAAGATGCTGAAGATCAGTTGGGTG
CACGAGTGGGTTACATCGAACTGGATCTCAACAGCGGTAAGATCCTTGAGAGTTTTCGCCCCGAAGAACG
TTTTCCAATGATGAGCACTTTTAAAGTTCTGCTATGTGGCGCGGTATTATCCCGTATTGACGCCGGGCAA
GAGCAACTCGGTCGCCGCATACACTATTCTCAGAATGACTTGGTTGAGTACTCACCAGTCACAGAAAAGC
ATCTTACGGATGGCATGACAGTAAGAGAATTATGCAGTGCTGCCATAACCATGAGTGATAACACTGCGGC
CAACTTACTTCTGACAACGATCGGAGGACCGAAGGAGCTAACCGCTTTTTTGCACAACATGGGGGATCAT
GTAACTCGCCTTGATCGTTGGGAACCGGAGCTGAATGAAGCCATACCAAACGACGAGCGTGACACCACGA
TGCCTGTAGCAATGGCAACAACGTTGCGCAAACTATTAACTGGCGAACTACTTACTCTAGCTTCCCGGCA
ACAATTAATAGACTGGATGGAGGCGGATAAAGTTGCAGGACCACTTCTGCGCTCGGCCCTTCCGGCTGGC
TGGTTTATTGCTGATAAATCTGGAGCCGGTGAGCGTGGGTCTCGCGGTATCATTGCAGCACTGGGGCCAG
ATGGTAAGCCCTCCCGTATCGTAGTTATCTACACGACGGGGAGTCAGGCAACTATGGATGAACGAAATAG
ACAGATCGCTGAGATAGGTGCCTCACTGATTAAGCATTGGTAACTGTCAGACCAAGTTTACTCATATATA
CTTTAGATTGATTTAAAACTTCATTTTTAATTTAAAAGGATCTAGGTGAAGATCCTTTTTGATAATCTCA
TGACCAAAATCCCTTAACGTGAGTTTTCGTTCCACTGAGCGTCAGACCCCGTAGAAAAGATCAAAGGATC
TTCTTGAGATCCTTTTTTTCTGCGCGTAATCTGCTGCTTGCAAACAAAAAAACCACCGCTACCAGCGGTG
GTTTGTTTGCCGGATCAAGAGCTACCAACTCTTTTTCCGAAGGTAACTGGCTTCAGCAGAGCGCAGATAC
CAAATACTGTTCTTCTAGTGTAGCCGTAGTTAGGCCACCACTTCAAGAACTCTGTAGCACCGCCTACATA
CCTCGCTCTGCTAATCCTGTTACCAGTGGCTGCTGCCAGTGGCGATAAGTCGTGTCTTACCGGGTTGGAC
TCAAGACGATAGTTACCGGATAAGGCGCAGCGGTCGGGCTGAACGGGGGGTTCGTGCACACAGCCCAGCT
TGGAGCGAACGACCTACACCGAACTGAGATACCTACAGCGTGAGCTATGAGAAAGCGCCACGCTTCCCGA
AGGGAGAAAGGCGGACAGGTATCCGGTAAGCGGCAGGGTCGGAACAGGAGAGCGCACGAGGGAGCTTCCA
GGGGGAAACGCCTGGTATCTTTATAGTCCTGTCGGGTTTCGCCACCTCTGACTTGAGCGTCGATTTTTGT
GATGCTCGTCAGGGGGGCGGAGCCTATGGAAAAACGCCAGCAACGCGGCCTTTTTACGGTTCCTGGCCTT
TTGCTGGCCTTTTGCTCACATGT
Features (pLannotate 1.2.2; 17 found; start..end, strand, type, name):
     12..39      +  repeat_region  AAV2 ITR (fragment): inverted terminal repeat of adeno-associated virus serotype 2 inverted
     68..95      +  repeat_region  AAV2 ITR (fragment): inverted terminal repeat of adeno-associated virus serotype 2 inverted
    175..622     +  promoter       hSyn promoter: human synapsin I promoter; confers neuron-specific expression (Kügler et al., 2003)
    636..653     +  misc_feature   MCS (fragment): pUC18/19 multiple cloning site
    660..1367    +  CDS            mCherry: mCherry is a basic (constitutively fluorescent) red fluorescent protein published in 2004, derived from Discosoma sp.. It is reported to be a very rapidly-maturing monomer with low acid sensitivity.
   1374..1439    +  CDS            3xFLAG: three tandem FLAG® epitope tags, followed by an enterokinase cleavage site
   1497..2081    +  CDS            Nos1ap (fragment): CAPON_MOUSE - Also known as Capon, Kiaa0464. Experimental evidence at protein level: Swiss-Prot protein existence level 1. Adapter protein involved in neuronal nitric-oxide (NO) synthesis regulation via its association with nNOS/NOS1. The complex formed with NOS1 and synapsins is necessary for specific NO and synapsin functions at a presynaptic level. Mediates an indirect interaction between NOS1 and RASD1 leading to enhance the ability of NOS1 to activate RASD1. Competes with DLG4 for interaction with NOS1, possibly affecting NOS1 activity by regulating the interaction between NOS1 and DLG4 (
   2098..2686    +  misc_feature   WPRE: woodchuck hepatitis virus posttranscriptional regulatory element
   2718..3194    +  polyA_signal   hGH poly(A) signal: human growth hormone polyadenylation signal
   3234..3374    +  repeat_region  AAV2 ITR: inverted terminal repeat of adeno-associated virus serotype 2 inverted
   3379..3430    -  misc_feature   bom (fragment): basis of mobility region from pBR322
   3449..3904    +  rep_origin     f1 ori (sequence partly withheld): f1 bacteriophage origin of replication; arrow indicates direction of (+) strand synthesis
   3905..3954    -  misc_feature   bom (fragment): basis of mobility region from pBR322
   4056..4091    -  CDS            rop (fragment): Rop protein, which maintains plasmids at low copy number; rop
   4186..4290    +  promoter       AmpR promoter: bla
   4291..5151    +  CDS            AmpR: β-lactamase; bla; confers resistance to ampicillin, carbenicillin, and related antibiotics
   5322..5910    +  rep_origin     ori: high-copy-number ColE1/pMB1/pBR322/pUC origin of replication
