[The description below was written by a language model from this plasmid's Addgene catalogue record and pLannotate feature annotations shown in this document.]
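Description:
pAAV-hSyn-mCherry.3xFLAG.NOS1AP-S-WPRE is an adeno-associated virus transfer plasmid of about 6 kb, built on a pAAV backbone derived from an earlier hSyn-driven channelrhodopsin-mCherry AAV vector. It is maintained in bacteria through a high-copy ColE1/pUC-type origin and selected with ampicillin via the β-lactamase gene. An f1 phage origin is also present. The expression cassette is flanked by AAV2 inverted terminal repeats, which are the cis elements needed for replication and packaging of the intervening DNA into recombinant AAV particles. In the feature table the downstream ITR is annotated in full, whereas the upstream one is detected only as two short fragments. This may reflect the difficulty of sequencing and annotating these structured repeats, but the record does not say.

Between the ITRs, the human synapsin I promoter drives neuron-specific expression of a single fusion protein. It consists of mCherry at the N terminus, followed by a 3xFLAG epitope and then the short isoform of NOS1AP (also called CAPON), the adaptor protein that binds neuronal nitric oxide synthase. The 641 bp insert is a chimera, made by blunt-end joining the first 51 nucleotides of the human short-isoform open reading frame to the 3′ 590 nucleotides of mouse Nos1ap, and it was cloned between NheI and HindIII sites. A WPRE downstream of the coding sequence enhances transcript stability and expression, and a human growth hormone polyadenylation signal terminates the transcript.

The construct allows viral or plasmid-based overexpression of NOS1AP-S in neurons, with red fluorescence marking expressing cells and FLAG allowing immunodetection. The associated work examined the interaction of NOS1AP with the NOS-I PDZ domain and its relation to dendritic morphology.
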