Addgene plasmid #127867: pAAV-hSyn-mCherry.3xFLAG.NOS1AP-S-WPRE
Purpose: pAAV plasmid expressing an mCherry.3xFLAG.NOS1AP-S fusion protein under the hSyn promoter
Depositing lab: Florian Freudenberg. Depositing organization: Goethe-Universitaet Frankfurt am Main. Publication: Interaction of NOS1AP with the NOS-I PDZ domain: Implications for schizophrenia-related alterations in dendritic morphology. Candemir E, Kollert L, Weissflog L, Geis M, Muller A, Post AM, O'Leary A, Harro J, Reif A, Freudenberg F. Eur Neuropsychopharmacol. 2016 Apr;26(4):741-55. doi: 10.1016/j.euroneuro.2016.01.008. Epub 2016 Jan 28. PubMed 26861996.
Backbone
  Vector backbone: pAAV
  Backbone size w/o insert (bp): 5341
  Total vector size (bp): 5982
  Vector type: AAV
Growth in bacteria
  Bacterial resistance: Ampicillin, 100 μg/mL
  Growth temperature: 37°C
  Growth strain: NEB Stable
  Copy number: High Copy
Gene/Insert
  Gene/Insert name: Nos1ap (alt name: CAPON)
  Species: H. sapiens (human), M. musculus (mouse)
  Insert size (bp): 641
  Mutation: constructed by blunt end fusion of the 5’ 51 nucleotides (starting from the ATG) of the human NOS1AP (short isoform) ORF, to the 3’ 590 nucleotides of the mouse NOS1AP
  GenBank ID: NM_001109985 NM_001164757
  Entrez Gene: Nos1ap (a.k.a. 6330408P19Rik, Capon)
  Promoter: hSyn
  Tag / fusion protein: mCherry (N terminal on backbone); 3xFLAG (N terminal on backbone)
  Cloning method: Restriction Enzyme; 5′ cloning site NheI (not destroyed); 3′ cloning site HindIII (not destroyed)
  Sequencing primers: 5′ CCCCGTAATGCAGAAGAAGA; 3′ CATAGCGTAAAAGGAGCAACA
Resource information
  A portion of this plasmid was derived from a plasmid made by: The backbone was obtained from pAAV-hSyn-hChR2(H134R)-mCherry, a gift from Karl Deisseroth (Addgene plasmid # 26976). mCherry was amplified by PCR from pAAV-hSyn-hChR2(H134R)-mCherry, a gift from Karl Deisseroth (Addgene plasmid # 26976).
Terms and licenses: Academic/Nonprofit Terms; Industry Terms: Not Available to Industry
How to cite: pAAV-hSyn-mCherry.3xFLAG.NOS1AP-S-WPRE was a gift from Florian Freudenberg (Addgene plasmid # 127867 ; http://n2t.net/addgene:127867 ; RRID:Addgene_127867)
